>Addgene plasmid #124022 | JPF0446 | addgene full sequence | sequence record 262666 | Addgene NGS Result
GTTACAGAGATGTTACGAACCACTAGTGCACTGCAGATCGAATTCGAGTTGGCGCGCCTGTCATTCTAAA
TCTCTCTTTCAGCCTAAAGCTTTTTCCCCGTATCCCCCCAGGTGTCTGCAGGCTCAAAGAGCAGCGAGAA
GCGTTCAGAGGAAAGCGATCCCGTGCCACCTTCCCCGTGCCCGGGCTGTCCCCGCACGCTGCCGGCTCGG
GGATGCGGGGGGAGCGCCGGACCGGAGCGGAGCCCCGGGCGGCTCGCTGCTGCCCCCTAGCGGGGGAGGG
ACGTAATTACATCCCTGGGGGCTTTGGGAGGGGGCTGTCCCCGTGAGCTCCCAGGCGCGCCTGTCATTCT
AAATCTCTCTTTCAGCCTAAAGCTTTTTCCCCGTATCCCCCCAGGTGTCTGCAGGCTCAAAGAGCAGCGA
GAAGCGTTCAGAGGAAAGCGATCCCGTGCCACCTTCCCCGTGCCCGGGCTGTCCCCGCACGCTGCCGGCT
CGGGGATGCGGGGGGAGCGCCGGACCGGAGCGGAGCCCCGGGCGGCTCGCTGCTGCCCCCTAGCGGGGGA
GGGACGTAATTACATCCCTGGGGGCTTTGGGGGGGGGCTGTCCCCGTGAGCTCAATAAAAGAGCCCACTA
CAGGCCGGCTTGTCGACGACGGCGGTCTCCGTCGTCAGGATCATCCGGGAGTATGAGCGAGCTGATTAAG
GAGAACATGCACATGAAGCTGTACATGGAGGGCACCGTGGACAACCATCACTTCAAGTGCACATCCGAGG
GCGAAGGCAAGCCCTACGAGGGCACCCAGACCATGAGAATCAAGGTGGTCGAGGGCGGCCCTCTCCCCTT
CGCCTTCGACATCCTGGCTACTAGCTTCCTCTACGGCAGCAAGACCTTCATCAACCACACCCAGGGCATC
CCCGACTTCTTCAAGCAGTCCTTCCCTGAGGGCTTCACATGGGAGAGAGTCACCACATACGAAGACGGGG
GCGTGCTGACCGCTACCCAGGACACCAGCCTCCAGGACGGCTGCCTCATCTACAACGTCAAGATCAGAGG
GGTGAACTTCACATCCAACGGCCCTGTGATGCAGAAGAAAACACTCGGCTGGGAGGCCTTCACCGAAACG
CTGTACCCCGCTGACGGCGGCCTGGAAGGCAGAAACGACATGGCCCTGAAGCTCGTGGGCGGGAGCCATC
TGATCGCAAACATCAAGACCACATATAGATCCAAGAAACCCGCTAAGAACCTCAAGATGCCTGGCGTCTA
CTATGTGGACTACAGACTGGAAAGAATCAAGGAGGCCAACAACGAAACCTACGTCGAGCAGCACGAGGTG
GCAGTGGCCAGATACTGCGACCTCCCTAGCAAACTGGGGCACAAGCTTAATCCCAAGAAGAAGAGGAAGG
TGGAGGACGCCCGTACGAGTACTGGAAGCGGAGAGGGCAGAGGAAGTCTGCTAACATGCGGTGACGTCGA
GGAGAATCCTGGACCTGGATCCATGGCCAAGCCTTTGTCTCAAGAAGAATCCACCCTCATTGAAAGAGCA
ACGGCTACAATCAACAGCATCCCCATCTCTGAAGACTACAGCGTCGCCAGCGCAGCTCTCTCTAGCGACG
GCCGCATCTTCACTGGTGTCAATGTATATCATTTTACTGGGGGACCTTGTGCAGAACTCGTGGTGCTGGG
CACTGCTGCTGCTGCGGCAGCTGGCAACCTGACTTGTATCGTCGCGATCGGAAATGAGAACAGGGGCATC
TTGAGCCCCTGCGGACGGTGCCGACAGGTGCTTCTCGATCTGCATCCTGGGATCAAAGCCATAGTGAAGG
ACAGTGATGGACAGCCGACGGCAGTTGGGATTCGTGAATTGCTGCCCTCTGGTTATGTGTGGGAGGGCTA
ACTCGAGCGACGCCTCGACTGTGCCTTCTAGTTGCCAGCCATCTGTTGTTTGCCCCTCCCCCGTGCCTTC
CTTGACCCTGGAAGGTGCCACTCCCACTGTCCTTTCCTAATAAAATGAGGAAATTGCATCGCATTGTCTG
AGTAGGTGTCATTCTATTCTGGGGGGTGGGGTGGGGCAGGACAGCAAGGGGGAGGATTGGGAAGACAATA
GCAGGCATGCTGGGGATGCGGTGGGCTCTATCCGAGCGGCCGCGTGTTACAACCAATTAACCAATTCTGA
TTAGAAAAACTCATCGAGCATCAAATGAAACTGCAATTTATTCATATCAGGATTATCAATACCATATTTT
TGAAAAAGCCGTTTCTGTAATGAAGGAGAAAACTCACCGAGGCAGTTCCATAGGATGGCAAGATCCTGGT
ATCGGTCTGCGATTCCGACTCGTCCAACATCAATACAACCTATTAATTTCCCCTCGTCAAAAATAAGGTT
ATCAAGTGAGAAATCACCATGAGTGACGACTGAATCCGGTGAGAATGGCAAAAGCTTATGCATTTCTTTC
CAGACTTGTTCAACAGGCCAGCCATTACGCTCGTCATCAAAATCACTCGCATCAACCAAACCGTTATTCA
TTCGTGATTGCGCCTGAGCGAGGCGAAATACGCGATCGCTGTTAAAAGGACAATTACAAACAGGAATCGA
ATGCAACCGGCGCAGGAACACTGCCAGCGCATCAACAATATTTTCACCTGAATCAGGATATTCTTCTAAT
ACCTGGAATGCTGTTTTCCCGGGGATCGCAGTGGTGAGTAACCATGCATCATCAGGAGTACGGATAAAAT
GCTTGATGGTCGGAAGAGGCATAAATTCCGTCAGCCAGTTTAGTCTGACCATCTCATCTGTAACATCATT
GGCAACGCTACCTTTGCCATGTTTCAGAAACAACTCTGGCGCATCGGGCTTCCCATACAATCGATAGATT
GTCGCACCTGATTGCCCGACATTATCGCGAGCCCATTTATACCCATATAAATCAGCATCCATGTTGGAAT
TTAATCGCGGCCTGGAGCAAGACGTTTCCCGTTGAATATGGCTCATAACACCCCTTGTATTACTGTTTAT
GTAAGCAGACAGTTTTATTGTTCATGATGATATATTTTTATCTTGTGCAATGTAACATCAGAGATTTTGA
GACACAACGTGGCTTTGTTGAATAAATCGAACTTTTGCTGAGTTGAAGGATCAGTCATGACCAAAATCCC
TTAACGTGAGTTTTCGTTCCACTGAGCGTCAGACCCCGTAGAAAAGATCAAAGGATCTTCTTGAGATCCT
TTTTTTCTGCGCGTAATCTGCTGCTTGCAAACAAAAAAACCACCGCTACCAGCGGTGGTTTGTTTGCCGG
ATCAAGAGCTACCAACTCTTTTTCCGAAGGTAACTGGCTTCAGCAGAGCGCAGATACCAAATACTGTTCT
TCTAGTGTAGCCGTAGTTAGGCCACCACTTCAAGAACTCTGTAGCACCGCCTACATACCTCGCTCTGCTA
ATCCTGTTACCAGTGGCTGCTGCCAGTGGCGATAAGTCGTGTCTTACCGGGTTGGACTCAAGACGATAGT
TACCGGATAAGGCGCAGCGGTCGGGCTGAACGGGGGGTTCGTGCACACAGCCCAGCTTGGAGCGAACGAC
CTACACCGAACTGAGATACCTACAGCGTGAGCTATGAGAAAGCGCCACGCTTCCCGAAGGGAGAAAGGCG
GACAGGTATCCGGTAAGCGGCAGGGTCGGAACAGGAGAGCGCACGAGGGAGCTTCCAGGGGGAAACGCCT
GGTATCTTTATAGTCCTGTCGGGTTTCGCCACCTCTGACTTGAGCGTCGATTTTTGTGATGCTCGTCAGG
GGGGCGGAGCCTATGGAAAAACGCCAGCAACGCGGCCTTTTTACGGTTCCTGGCCTTTTGCTGGCCTTTT
GCTCACATGTTCTTTCCTGCGTTATCCCCTGATTCTGTGGATAACCGTGCGGCCGCCAATATAACTTCGT
ATAATGTATGCTATACGAAGTTATCCCTGAATTCGCATCTAGACTGAACTGGCCGATAATTGCAGACGAG
GAGCATCGCCCTTCCCCGGCCCTCAGGTAAGAGGACCAAATACCGTAGCCGTTTCCAATTTCAGTCCTTT
AGCGCCACCTGGTGCTAACTACTCTATCACGCTTTTATCCAATAACTACCTTTGTAAATTTCCTTTCAAA
AGTTCTGGCCGGGCGCGGTGGCAACGCCATATATGGAGTTCCGCGTTACATAACTTACGGTAAATGGCCC
GCCTGGCTGACCGCCCAACGACCCCCGCCCATTGACGTCAATAATGACGTATGTTCCCATAGTAACGCCA
ATAGGGACTTTCCATTGACGTCAATGGGTGGAGTATTTACGGTAAACTGCCCACTTGGCAGTACATCAAG
TGTATCATATGCCAAGTACGCCCCCTATTGACGTCAATGACGGTAAATGGCCCGCCTGGCATTATGCCCA
GTACATGACCTTATGGGACTTTCCTACTTGGCAGTACATCTACGTATTAGTCATCGCTATTACCATGGTC
GAGGTGAGCCCCACGTTCTGCTTCACTCTCCCCATCTCCCCCCCCTCCCCACCCCCAATTTTGTATTTAT
TTATTTTTTAATTATTTTGTGCAGCGATGGGGGCGGGGGGGGGGGGGGGGCGCGCCAGGCGGGGCGGGGC
GGGGCGAGGGGCGGGGCGGGGCGAGGCGGAGAGGTGCGGCGGCAGCCAATCAGAGCGGCGCGCTCCGAAA
GTTTCCTTTTATGGCGAGGCGGCGGCGGCGGCGGCCCTATAAAAAGCGAAGCGCGCGGCGGGCGGGAGTC
GCTGCGCGCTGCCTTCGCCCCGTGCCCCGCTCCGCCGCCGCCTCGCGCCGCCCGCCCCGGCTCTGACTGA
CCGCGTTACTCCCACAGGTGAGCGGGCGGGACGGCCCTTCTCCTCCGGGCTGTAATTAGCGCTTGGTTTA
ATGACGGCTTGTTTCTTTTCTGTGGCTGCGTGAAAGCCTTGAGGGGCTCCGGGAGGGCCCTTTGTGCGGG
GGGAGCGGCTCGGGGGGTGCGTGCGTGTGTGTGTGCGTGGGGAGCGCCGCGTGCGGCTCCGCGCTGCCCG
GCGGCTGTGAGCGCTGCGGGCGCGGCGCGGGGCTTTGTGCGCTCCGCAGTGTGCGCGAGGGGAGCGCGGC
CGGGGGCGGTGCCCCGCGGTGCGGGGGGGGCTGCGAGGGGAACAAAGGCTGCGTGCGGGGTGTGTGCGTG
GGGGGGTGAGCAGGGGGTGTGGGCGCGTCGGTCGGGCTGCAACCCCCCCTGCACCCCCCTCCCCGAGTTG
CTGAGCACGGCCCGGCTTCGGGTGCGGGGCTCCGTACGGGGCGTGGCGCGGGGCTCGCCGTGCCGGGCGG
GGGGTGGCGGCAGGTGGGGGTGCCGGGCGGGGCGGGGCCGCCTCGGGCCGGGGAGGGCTCGGGGGAGGGG
CGCGGCGGCCCCCGGAGTGCCGGCGGCTGTCGAGGCGCGGCGAGCCGCAGCCATTGCCTTTTATGGTAAT
CGTGCGAGAGGGCGCAGGGACTTCCTTTGTCCCAAATCTGTGCGGAGCCGAAATCTGGGAGGCGCCGCCG
CACCCCCTCTAGCGGGCGCGGGGCGAAGCGGTGCGGCGCCGGCAGGAAGGAAATGGGCGGGGAGGGCCTT
CGTGCGTCGCCGCGCCGCCGTCCCCTTCTCCCTCTCCAGCCTCGGGGCTGTCCGCGGGGGGACGGCTGCC
TTCGGGGGGGACGGGGCAGGGCGGGGTTCGGCTTCTGGCGTGTGACCGGCGGCTCTAGAGCCTCTGCTAA
CCATGTTCATGCCTTCTTCTTTTTCCTACAGCTCCTGGGCAACGTGCTGGTTATTGTGCTGTCTCATCAT
TTTGGCAAAGAATTCGCCACTATGCCAGAGCCAGCGAAGTCTGCTCCCGCCCCGAAAAAGGGCTCCAAGA
AGGCGGTGACTAAGGCGCAGAAGAAAGGCGGCAAGAAGCGCAAGCGCAGCCGCAAGGAGAGCTATTCCAT
CTATGTGTACAAGGTTCTGAAGCAGGTCCACCCTGACACCGGCATTTCGTCCAAGGCCATGGGCATCATG
AATTCGTTTGTGAACGACATTTTCGAGCGCATCGCAGGTGAGGCTTCCCGCCTGGCGCATTACAACAAGC
GCTCGACCATCACCTCCAGGGAGATCCAGACGGCCGTGCGCCTGCTGCTGCCTGGGGAGTTGGCCAAGCA
CGCCGTGTCCGAGGGTACTAAGGCCATCACCAAGTACACCAGCGCTAAGGGATCCGTGAGCAAGGGCGAG
GAGCTGTTCACCGGGGTGGTGCCCATCCTGGTCGAGCTGGACGGCGACGTAAACGGCCACAAGTTCAGCG
TGCGCGGCGAGGGCGAGGGCGATGCCACCAACGGCAAGCTGACCCTGAAGTTCATCTGCACCACCGGCAA
GCTGCCCGTGCCCTGGCCCACCCTCGTGACCACCCTGACCTACGGCGTGCAGTGCTTCAGCCGCTACCCC
GACCACATGAAGCGCCACGACTTCTTCAAGTCCGCCATGCCCGAAGGCTACGTCCAGGAGCGCACCATCA
GCTTCAAGGACGACGGCACCTACAAGACCCGCGCCGAGGTGAAGTTCGAGGGCGACACCCTGGTGAACCG
CATCGAGCTGAAGGGCATCGACTTCAAGGAGGACGGCAACATCCTGGGGCACAAGCTGGAGTACAACTTC
AACAGCCACAACGTCTATATCACCGCCGACAAGCAGAAGAACGGCATCAAGGCCAACTTCAAGATCCGCC
ACAACGTGGAGGACGGCAGCGTGCAGCTCGCCGACCACTACCAGCAGAACACCCCCATCGGCGACGGCCC
CGTGCTGCTGCCCGACAACCACTACCTGAGCACCCAGTCCAAGCTGAGCAAAGACCCCAACGAGAAGCGC
GATCACATGGTCCTGCTGGAGTTCGTGACCGCCGCCGGGATCACTCACGGCATGGACGAGCTGTACAAGT
AACTCGAGTGGCCGACGCCTCGACTGTGCCTTCTAGTTGCCAGCCATCTGTTGTTTGCCCCTCCCCCGTG
CCTTCCTTGACCCTGGAAGGTGCCACTCCCACTGTCCTTTCCTAATAAAATGAGGAAATTGCATCGCATT
GTCTGAGTAGGTGTCATTCTATTCTGGGGGGTGGGGTGGTGCAGGACAGCAAGGGGGAGGATTGGGAAGA
CAATAGCAGGCATGCTGGGGATGCGGTGGGCTCTATGGGCTGAGCA
Features (pLannotate 1.2.2; 13 found; start..end, strand, type, name):
    608..628     +  LTR            3' LTR (ΔU3) (fragment): self-inactivating 3' long terminal repeat (LTR) from Moloney murine leukemia virus
    683..1381    +  CDS            TagBFP: TagBFP is a basic (constitutively fluorescent) blue fluorescent protein published in 2008, derived from Entacmaea quadricolor. It is reported to be a very rapidly-maturing monomer with very low acid sensitivity.
   1493..1891    +  CDS            BSD: blasticidin S deaminase; Aspergillus terreus BSD; confers resistance to blasticidin
   1909..2116    +  polyA_signal   bGH poly(A) signal: bovine growth hormone polyadenylation signal
   2171..2986    -  CDS            KanR: aminoglycoside phosphotransferase; aph(3')-Ia; confers resistance to kanamycin in bacteria or G418 (Geneticin®) in eukaryotes
   3211..3799    +  rep_origin     ori: high-copy-number ColE1/pMB1/pBR322/pUC origin of replication
   3911..3944    -  protein_bind   loxP: Cre-mediated recombination occurs in the 8-bp core sequence (GCATACAT). Cre recombinase
   4174..4477    +  enhancer       CMV enhancer: human cytomegalovirus immediate early enhancer
   4479..4754    +  promoter       chicken β-actin promoter: No description available
   4755..5771    +  intron         chimeric intron: chimera between introns from chicken β-actin and rabbit β-globin
   5832..6209    +  CDS            H2B: human histone H2B; HIST1H2BJ
   6216..6932    +  CDS            superfolder GFP: GFP variant that folds robustly even when fused to poorly folded proteins (Pédelacq et al., 2006) mammalian codon-optimized
   6954..7065    +  polyA_signal   bGH poly(A) signal: bovine growth hormone polyadenylation signal
