[The description below was written by a language model from this plasmid's Addgene catalogue record and pLannotate feature annotations shown in this document.]
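Description:
JPF0446 is a 7.2 kb mammalian expression plasmid from the Mammalian Toolkit (MTK) modular cloning system, built on the MTK0_017 backbone and described as a Bxb1 ("BxBI") destination vector, that is, a plasmid meant for site-specific integration into a genomic landing pad by the Bxb1 serine integrase. It is propagated in E. coli through a high-copy ColE1/pUC-type origin and selected with kanamycin via an aph(3')-Ia (KanR) gene. The Bxb1 attachment site implied by the name is not itself picked up in the automated feature table, so its position and type are not stated in the record.

The payload is a single transcription unit driven by the CAG promoter, annotated as its three components: the CMV immediate-early enhancer, the chicken β-actin promoter and the chimeric β-actin/β-globin intron. This gives strong constitutive expression of human histone H2B fused at its C-terminus to a mammalian codon-optimized monomeric superfolder GFP, terminated by a bovine growth hormone polyadenylation signal. The fusion marks chromatin, producing a bright nuclear green signal.

The backbone also carries TagBFP and blasticidin S deaminase coding sequences followed by a second bGH poly(A) signal. No promoter is annotated upstream of them, which would be consistent with a cassette that becomes expressed only after correct integration at a landing pad, although the record does not say this explicitly. A loxP site and a very short fragment annotated as an MoMLV LTR are also detected. According to the depositor, the plasmid was used to generate figure data in the toolkit publication, where it served to demonstrate stable single-copy reporter integration in mammalian cells.
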