Addgene plasmid #124022: JPF0446
Purpose: BxBI Destination vector with H2B::GFP expressed from CAG promoter
Depositing lab: Hana El-Samad. Depositing organization: University of California, San Francisco (UCSF). Publication: A Toolkit for Rapid Modular Construction of Biological Circuits in Mammalian Cells. Fonseca JP, Bonny AR, Kumar GR, Ng AH, Town J, Wu QC, Aslankoohi E, Chen SY, Dods G, Harrigan P, Osimiri LC, Kistler AL, El-Samad H. ACS Synth Biol. 2019 Nov 15;8(11):2593-2606. doi: 10.1021/acssynbio.9b00322. Epub 2019 Nov 5. PubMed 31686495.
Backbone
  Vector backbone: MTK0_017
  Vector type: Mammalian Expression
Growth in bacteria
  Bacterial resistance: Kanamycin, 50 μg/mL
  Growth temperature: 37°C
  Growth strain: DH5alpha
  Copy number: Unknown
Gene/Insert
  Gene/Insert name: BXBI_pCAG-H2B::msfGFP-bghpA
  Species: Synthetic
  Cloning method: Restriction Enzyme; 5′ cloning site unknown (unknown if destroyed); 3′ cloning site unknown (unknown if destroyed)
Terms and licenses: Academic/Nonprofit Terms; Industry Terms: Not Available to Industry
Depositor comments: Plasmid used to generate Fig .3 Please visit https://www.biorxiv.org/content/10.1101/506188v2 for BioRxiv preprint
How to cite: JPF0446 was a gift from Hana El-Samad (Addgene plasmid # 124022 ; http://n2t.net/addgene:124022 ; RRID:Addgene_124022)
